Addgene plasmid #29555: pCDF1-ADAMTS18 (C638S)
Depositing lab: Yardena Samuels. Depositing organization: National Human Genome Research Institute (NHGRI). Publication: Mutational and functional analysis reveals ADAMTS18 metalloproteinase as a novel driver in melanoma. Wei X, Prickett TD, Viloria CG, Molinolo A, Lin JC, Cardenas-Navia I, Cruz P, Rosenberg SA, Davies MA, Gershenwald JE, Lopez-Otin C, Samuels Y. Mol Cancer Res. 2010 Nov . 8(11):1513-25. 10.1158/1541-7786.MCR-10-0262 PubMed 21047771.
Backbone
  Vector backbone: pCDF1-EF1-MCS2-Puromycin
  Backbone manufacturer: Systems Biosciences Inc
  Backbone size w/o insert (bp): 5500
  Vector type: Mammalian Expression, Lentiviral
  Selectable markers: Puromycin
Growth in bacteria
  Bacterial resistance: Ampicillin, 100 μg/mL
  Growth temperature: 37°C
  Growth strain: Stbl3
  Copy number: Low Copy
Gene/Insert
  Gene/Insert name: ADAMTS18
  Species: H. sapiens (human)
  Insert size (bp): 3640
  Mutation: changed cysteine 638 to serine
  GenBank ID: NM_199355 BC063283
  Entrez Gene: ADAMTS18 (a.k.a. ADAMTS21, KNO2)
  Tag / fusion protein: FLAG (C terminal on insert)
  Cloning method: Restriction Enzyme; 5′ cloning site XbaI (not destroyed); 3′ cloning site NotI (not destroyed)
  Sequencing primers: 5′ N/A; 3′ N/A
Terms and licenses: Academic/Nonprofit Terms; Industry Terms: Not Available to Industry
How to cite: pCDF1-ADAMTS18 (C638S) was a gift from Yardena Samuels (Addgene plasmid # 29555 ; http://n2t.net/addgene:29555 ; RRID:Addgene_29555)
