[The description below was written by a language model from this plasmid's Addgene catalogue record.]
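Description:
pCDF1-ADAMTS18 (C638S) is a lentiviral mammalian expression plasmid built on the commercial pCDF1-EF1-MCS2-Puromycin backbone (about 5.5 kb without insert). It is propagated in bacteria under ampicillin selection as a low-copy plasmid, and the record lists a recombination-deficient strain (Stbl3), a common choice for keeping the repeated long terminal repeat sequences of lentiviral vectors stable. Puromycin is the selectable marker for mammalian cells, so cells that have taken up the vector can be enriched after transduction or transfection. No feature table is provided. The backbone name suggests an EF1 promoter element and a multiple cloning site, but the record does not say which promoter drives the insert and which drives the puromycin marker.

The payload is a roughly 3.6 kb human ADAMTS18 cDNA, encoding a secreted metalloproteinase of the ADAMTS family (a disintegrin and metalloproteinase with thrombospondin motifs). It was inserted between XbaI and NotI sites, both of which remain intact. The coding sequence carries a point mutation changing cysteine 638 to serine, and a FLAG epitope is fused to the C terminus, which allows the protein to be detected or immunoprecipitated with anti-FLAG antibodies.

The associated publication describes a mutational and functional analysis identifying ADAMTS18 as a driver in melanoma. This suggests the construct serves to express the C638S variant stably in mammalian cells, presumably to examine its functional effects. The record itself does not state the origin of the C638S change or the specific assays performed.
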