>Addgene plasmid #29555 | pCDF1-ADAMTS18 (C638S) | addgene partial sequence | sequence record 34976 | 29555 with WPRE-R
TTTAAATTTTGTAATCCAGAGGTTGATTGTCGACTCAGGCACCGGGCTTGCGGGTCATGCACCAGGTGCG
CGGTCCTTCGGGCACCTCGACGTCGGCGGTGACGGTGAAGCCGAGCCGCTCGTAGAAGGGGAGGTTGCGG
GGCGCGGAGGTCTCCAGGAAGGCGGGCACCCCGGCGCGCTCGGCCGCCTCCACTCCGGGGAGCACGACGG
CGCTGCCCAGACCCTTGCCCTGGTGGTCGGGCGAGACGCCGACGGTGGCCAGGAACCACGCGGGCTCCTT
GGGCCGGTGCGGCGCCAGGAGGCCTTCCATCTGTTGCTGCGCGGCCAGCCGGGAACCGCTCAACTCGGCC
ATGCGCGGGCCGATCTCGGCGAACACCGCCCCCGCTTCGACGCTCTCCGGCGTGGTCCAGACCGCCACCG
CGGCGCCGTCGTCCGCGACCCACACCTTGCCGATGTCGAGCCCGACGCGCGTGAGGAAGAGTTCTTGCAG
CTCGGTGACCCGCTCGATGTGGCGGTCCGGATCGACGGTGTGGCGCGTGGCGGGGTAGTCGGCGAACGCG
GCGGCGAGGGTGCGTACGGCCCTGGGGACGTCGTCGCGGGTGGCGAGGCGCACCGTGGGCTTGTACTCGG
TCATCTAGCGTAGGCGCCGGTCACAGCTTGGATCTGTAACGGCGCAGAACAGAAAACGAAACAAAGACGT
AGAGTTGAGCAAGCAGGGTCAGGCAAAGCGTGGAGAGCCGGCTGAGTCTAGGTAGGCTCCAAGGGAGCGC
CGGACAAAAGGCCCCGGTCTCGACCTGAGCT
