>Addgene plasmid #29555 | pCDF1-ADAMTS18 (C638S) | addgene partial sequence | sequence record 35789 | pCDF1puro-R 5'-cacggcgactactgcactta-3'
GGAAAGGCGGAGCCAGTACACGACATCACTTTCCCAGTTTACCCCGCGCCACCTTCTCTAGGCACCCGTT
CAATTGCCGACCCCTCCCCCCAACTTCTCGGGGACTGTGGGCGATGTGCGCTCTGCCCACTGACGGGCAC
CGGAGCGATCGCAGATCCTTCGCGGCCGCCTACTTATCGTCGTCATCCTTGTAATCGATCTTCCTTGTGC
ATGACTTGCAGCATTGTTTTCCGTAAAACTTGTGGTTGCAGACACCATGCTGAGGAACTAGGTGACACCA
GTTGAAGAAATCTACGCAGGATGGATCCTCTCTCTTTTCAGGAGCTGGACAGAAGTTTGTATTACAGGCT
CGTAGCACCGGAGGTTTCTGATGGAGCAGACAACTTGAGGAAGGCCGGCCTTGCTGAACACAGTGGACTG
ACCGGGTCTGGACCCCTCCCCCACAGGTGACTGTGCACTGCTGCCACGGCAATGAATACCATCCAGCTAC
CATGTTGTACACTGGATGGGCTGGGCAAGCCCGTCGGTTGCAGGTCTCTTCCAAGTCCAGATTTGGTTTC
TTAATATTACGGCATCTTCGCTCTGGGAAAGTTATCAGCTTTCCCTGGAAGCCCTTCTCGCTGCACTTCA
TCTCCCTCTTCCTCACACCCAAACCACAGGTTGCAGAACACTCGCTCCACGAAGAAGCGACCCACTGTAG
CCGGCTGTTCTTGGGGCATCGTCCAAGCACACAGCCCTCCTGCAGCTCNGTCTGGGGAGACTGGTACACT
GGCTCTCGGGGANGGTTTCTGCGGCAGAGCCCTTGCAGAGGAGTTCACGCTTCCTCACCCCTCGTCCACA
GGTCT
