>Addgene plasmid #29555 | pCDF1-ADAMTS18 (C638S) | addgene partial sequence | sequence record 35790 | hADAMTS18-F2 5'-acactgcaataaccccaagc-3'
GGTTCTAGCCGTATTTATCAGCTGAGCAATATTAACCCTTGCAATGAAAATAGCTTGGATTTTCGGGCTC
AACAGTGTGCAGAATATAACAGCAAACCTTTCCGTGGATGGTTCTACCAGTGGAAACCCTATACAAAAGT
GGAAGAGGAAGATCGATGCAAACTGTACTGCAAGGCTGAGAACTTTGAATTTTTTTTTGCAATGTCCGGC
AAAGTGAAAGATGGAACTCCCTGCTCCCCAAACAAAAATGATGTTTGTATTGACGGGGTTTGTGAACTAG
TGGGATGTGATCATGAACTAGGCTCTAAAGCAGTTTCAGATGCTTGTGGCGTTTGCAAAGGTGATAATTC
AACTTGCAAGTTTTATAAAGGCCTGTACCTCAACCAGCATAAAGCAAATGAATATTATCCGGTGGTCATC
ATTCCAGCTGGCGCCCGAAGCATCGAAATCCAGGAGCTGCAGGTTTCCTCCAGTTACCTCGCAGTTCGAA
GCCTCAGTCAAAAGTATTACCTCACCGGGGGCTGGAGCATCGACTGGCCTGGGGAGTTCCCCTTCGCTGG
GACCACGTTTGAATACCAGCGCTCTTTCAACCGCCCGGAACGTCTGTACGCGCCAGGGCCCACAAATGAG
ACGCTGGTCTTTGAAATTCTGATGCAAGGCAAAAATCCAGGGATAGCTTGGAAGTATGCACTTCCCAAGG
TCATGAATGGAACTCCACCAGCCACAAAAAGACCTGCCTATACCTGGAGTATCGTGCAGTCAGAGTGCTC
CGTCTCCTGTGGTGGANGTTACATAAATGTAAAGGCCATTTGCTTGCGAGATCAAAATACTCAAGTCAAT
TCCTCATTCTGCAGTGCAAAAACCAAGCCAGTAACTGAGCCCAAATCTG
